>Addgene plasmid #60711 | LXSN-Cx43-S282D | addgene partial sequence | sequence record 102216 | pBABE3 5'-ACCCTAACTGACACACATTCC-3'
GTTTTCTCCTCCATAATCGACAGCTCGATGCTCAAGCCGGTTTAAATCTCCAGGTCATCAGGCCGAGGCC
TGCTGCTGGCGCGGCTGCTGGCTCTGCTGGAAGGTCGTTGGTCCACGATGGCTAATGGCTGGAGTTCATG
TCCAGCAGCAACTTTTTTGGCATTCTGGTTGTCGTCGGGGAAATCGAACGGCTGGGCGTGCGAGTTGGAG
ATGGTGCTTCCGGCCTGCCCCATGCGATTTTGCTCTGCGCTGTAGTTCGCCCAGTTTTGCTCGCTAGCTT
GCTTGTTGTAATTGCGGCACGAGGAATTGTTTCTGTCACCAGTAACCAGCTTGTACCCAGGAGGATCCAT
AGGCGAGAGTGGAGCCGTTGGTGAGGAGCAGCCATTGAAGTAGGCGTATTTTGGAGATCCGCAGTCTTTT
GATGGGCTCAGTGGGCCAGTGGTGGCGTGGTAAGGATCGCTTCTTCCCTTCACGCGATCCTTAACGCCTT
TGAAGAAGACGTAGAAGAGCTCAATGATGTTCAAAGCGAGAGACACCAAGGACACCACCAGCATGAAGAT
GATGAAGATGGTTTTCTCCGTGGGACGTGAGAGGAAGCAGTCTACCTGGTGGGGGCAGGGATCTCTCTTG
CAGGTGTAGACCGCGCTCAAGCTGAACCCATAGATGTACCACTGGATGAGCAGGAAGGCCACCTCGAAGA
CAGACTTGAAGAGGATGCTGATGATGTAGGTTCTCAGCAAGCCGCCCCTCATTTTCACCTTGCCGTGCTC
TTC
