>Addgene plasmid #60711 | LXSN-Cx43-S282D | addgene partial sequence | sequence record 102910 | pLXSN5 5'-CCCTTGAACCTCCTCGTTCGACC-3'
TCACTCCTTCTCTAGGCGCCGGAATTCCGGCTTTTACGAGGTATCAGCACTTTTCTTTCATTGGGGGGAA
GGCGTGAGGAAAGTACCAAACAGCAGCAGACTTTTAAACTTTAAACAGACAGGTCTGAGAGCCTGAACTC
TCATTTTTCCTTTGACTTCAGCCTCCAAGGAGTTCCACCAACTTTGGCGCGCCGGCTTCACTTTCATTAA
GTGAAAGAGAGGTGCCCAGACATGGGTGACTGGAGTGCCTTGGGGAAGCTTCTGGACAAGGTCCAAGCCT
ACTCCACCGCTGGAGGGAAGGTGTGGCTGTCAGTGCTCTTCATATTCAGAATCCTGCTCCTGGGGACAGC
TGTTGAGTCAGCTTGGGGTGATGAACAGTCTGCCTTTCGCTGTAACACTCAACAACCTGGCTGCGAAAAC
GTCTGCTATGACAAGTCCTTCCCCATCTCTCACGTGCGCTTCTGGGTCCTTCAGATCATATTCGTGTCTG
TGCCCACCCTCCTGTACTTGGCCCATGTGTTGTATGTGATGAGGAAGGAAGAGAAGCTAAACAAGAAAGA
AGAGGAGCTCAAAGTGGCCCAGACTGACGGGGTCAACGTGGAGATGCACCTGAAGCAGATTGAAATCAAG
AAGTTCAAGTACGGGATTGAAGAGCACGGCAAGGTGAAAATGAGGGGCGGCTTGCTGAGAACCTACATCA
TCAGCATCCTCTTCAAGTCTGTCTTCGA
