[The description below was written by a language model from this plasmid's Addgene catalogue record.]
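Description:
LXSN-Cx43-S282D is a retroviral mammalian expression plasmid built on the pLXSN backbone, carrying the rat connexin43 coding sequence (Gja1, gap junction protein alpha 1) with a serine-to-aspartate substitution at position 282. It is propagated in E. coli under ampicillin selection; the copy number is not recorded. No feature table accompanies the entry, so the exact positions and boundaries of individual elements, and the cloning sites used for the insert, are not stated.

The record gives the viral LTR as the promoter driving Cx43. In the general LXSN design, the name reflects the order of parts: LTR, inserted gene (X), an internal SV40 promoter, and a neomycin resistance gene. This matches the listed neomycin marker, which allows G418 selection of transduced mammalian cells. As with other vectors of this type, the plasmid supplies the LTR-flanked, packageable genome, while the viral structural and enzymatic proteins must come from a packaging cell line. The resulting particles integrate the cassette into target cells to give stable expression.

Replacing a serine with aspartate is a common way to mimic constitutive phosphorylation by introducing a negative charge at that residue. The associated study concerns how phosphorylation of connexin43 at Ser-279 and Ser-282 affects endocytosis and gap junction assembly in pancreatic cancer cells. The construct is therefore suited to stably expressing a Ser-282 mutant of Cx43 and comparing its trafficking, internalisation and assembly into gap junctions with other forms of the protein.
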