Addgene plasmid #60711: LXSN-Cx43-S282D
Purpose: retroviral expression of rat Cx43 S282D mutant
Depositing lab: Parmender Mehta. Depositing organization: University of Nebraska Medical Center. Publication: Phosphorylation on Ser-279 and Ser-282 of connexin43 regulates endocytosis and gap junction assembly in pancreatic cancer cells. Johnson KE, Mitra S, Katoch P, Kelsey LS, Johnson KR, Mehta PP. Mol Biol Cell. 2013 Mar;24(6):715-33. doi: 10.1091/mbc.E12-07-0537. Epub 2013 Jan 30. PubMed 23363606.
Backbone
  Vector backbone: pLXSN
  Backbone manufacturer: Clontech
  Vector type: Mammalian Expression, Retroviral
  Selectable markers: Neomycin (select with G418)
Growth in bacteria
  Bacterial resistance: Ampicillin, 100 μg/mL
  Growth temperature: 37°C
  Growth strain: DH5alpha
  Copy number: Unknown
Gene/Insert
  Gene/Insert name: Cx43 (alt names: gap junction protein, alpha 1; connexin43)
  Species: R. norvegicus (rat)
  Mutation: S282D
  Entrez Gene: Gja1 (a.k.a. Cx43, Cxnk1)
  Promoter: LTR
  Cloning method: Unknown
  Sequencing primers: 5′ pLXSN5'; 3′ pBABE3'
Terms and licenses: Academic/Nonprofit Terms; Industry Terms: Not Available to Industry
How to cite: LXSN-Cx43-S282D was a gift from Parmender Mehta (Addgene plasmid # 60711 ; http://n2t.net/addgene:60711 ; RRID:Addgene_60711)
